Addgene plasmid #215014: pLenti UBC LC3Flux (HaloTag7-mGFP-LC3-STOP)
Purpose: Express an autophagy (LC3) reporter in mammalian cells (untested)
Depositing lab: Wade Harper. Depositing organization: Harvard Medical School.
Backbone
  Vector backbone: pLenti UBC
  Vector type: Mammalian Expression, Lentiviral
  Selectable markers: Puromycin ; mGFP
Growth in bacteria
  Bacterial resistance: Kanamycin, 50 μg/mL
  Growth temperature: 30°C
  Growth strain: NEB Stable
  Copy number: High Copy
Gene/Insert
  Gene/Insert name: MAP1LC3B
  Species: R. norvegicus (rat)
  Entrez Gene: Map1lc3b (a.k.a. LC3B, Map1lc3, Mpl3, zbs559)
  Tag / fusion protein: HaloTag(7)-mGFP (N terminal on insert)
  Cloning method: Gateway Cloning
Terms and licenses: Academic/Nonprofit Terms; Industry Terms: Not Available to Industry
How to cite: pLenti UBC LC3Flux (HaloTag7-mGFP-LC3-STOP) was a gift from Wade Harper (Addgene plasmid # 215014 ; http://n2t.net/addgene:215014 ; RRID:Addgene_215014)
