[The description below was written by a language model from this plasmid's Addgene catalogue record and pLannotate feature annotations shown in this document.]
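Description:
pLenti UBC LC3Flux (HaloTag7-mGFP-LC3-STOP) is an 11.6 kb third-generation-style, self-inactivating HIV-1 lentiviral vector for expressing an autophagy reporter in mammalian cells. The depositor lists it as untested. It replicates in bacteria from a high-copy ColE1/pUC origin and is selected with kanamycin through a Tn5 NeoR/KanR gene placed behind tandem bacterial (AmpR) and SV40 promoters. An f1 origin and an SV40 origin are also present in the backbone. The viral genome is transcribed from a CMV enhancer/promoter fused to a truncated 5' LTR. It carries the Ψ packaging signal with a gag fragment, the RRE for Rev-dependent nuclear export, cPPT/CTS, WPRE to boost transcript expression, and a ΔU3 3' LTR followed by an SV40 polyadenylation signal.

The payload was introduced by Gateway recombination and sits between attB1 and attB2 downstream of the human ubiquitin C promoter, which gives constitutive expression. It encodes a single fusion of HaloTag7, monomeric EGFP and rat LC3B (Map1lc3b), with both tags on the N-terminal side of LC3. As the name indicates, the open reading frame ends in a stop codon, so the HA epitope fragment annotated downstream of attB2 in the backbone should not be appended to the protein. A separate mouse PGK promoter drives puromycin N-acetyltransferase for selecting transduced cells, and a single loxP site lies just after it. GFP fluorescence offers a second way to identify or sort expressing cells.

LC3 is an Atg8-family protein that associates with autophagosomes. The GFP allows its localisation to be visualised, and the HaloTag can be covalently labelled with chloroalkane ligands. The "LC3Flux" name indicates use in measuring autophagic flux, although the record does not describe the specific assay.
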