Features (pLannotate 1.2.2; 34 found; start..end, strand, type, name):
      1..589     +  rep_origin     ori: high-copy-number ColE1/pMB1/pBR322/pUC origin of replication
    764..1067    +  enhancer       CMV enhancer: human cytomegalovirus immediate early enhancer
   1068..1267    +  promoter       CMV promoter: human cytomegalovirus (CMV) immediate early promoter
   1285..1465    +  LTR            5' LTR (truncated): truncated 5' long terminal repeat (LTR) from HIV-1
   1512..1637    +  misc_feature   HIV-1 Ψ: packaging signal of human immunodeficiency virus type 1
   1621..1959    +  CDS            HIV-1 gag (fragment): gag protein from human immunodeficiency virus 1; gag
   2134..2367    +  misc_feature   RRE: The Rev response element (RRE) of HIV-1 allows for Rev-dependent mRNA export from the nucleus to the cytoplasm.
   2744..2844    +  CDS            Rev (fragment): human immunodeficiency virus 1 (HIV-1) Rev protein; rev; enhances nuclear export of unspliced and incompletely spliced viral mRNAs
   2894..3011    +  misc_feature   cPPT/CTS: central polypurine tract and central termination sequence of HIV-1
   3077..3094    +  ncRNA          5' miR-30a (fragment): sequence upstream of the 71-nt precursor of the human miR-30a microRNA (Zeng et al., 2002) miRNA
   3103..4314    +  promoter       UbC promoter: human ubiquitin C promoter
   4362..4386    +  protein_bind   attB1: mutant version of attB; recombination site for the Gateway® BP reaction BP Clonase™
   4398..5281    +  CDS            HaloTag® (fragment): modified bacterial dehalogenase that forms covalent bonds with chloroalkane derivatives
   5304..6017    +  CDS            mEGFP: mEGFP is a basic (constitutively fluorescent) green fluorescent protein published in 2002, derived from Aequorea victoria. It has moderate acid sensitivity.
   6048..6404    +  CDS            LC3 (fragment): rat LC3 protein; Map1lc3b; Atg8 family member found on autophagosomes
   6411..6435    -  protein_bind   attB2: mutant version of attB; recombination site for the Gateway® BP reaction BP Clonase™
   6548..6571    +  CDS            HA (fragment): HA (human influenza hemagglutinin) epitope tag
   6613..7112    +  promoter       PGK promoter: mouse phosphoglycerate kinase 1 promoter
   7133..7732    +  CDS            PuroR: puromycin N-acetyltransferase; pac from Streptomyces alboniger; confers resistance to puromycin
   7763..7796    +  protein_bind   loxP: Cre-mediated recombination occurs in the 8-bp core sequence (GCATACAT). Cre recombinase
   7829..7852    +  misc_feature   MCS (fragment): pBluescript multiple cloning site
   7852..8440    +  misc_feature   WPRE: woodchuck hepatitis virus posttranscriptional regulatory element
   8441..8460    +  misc_feature   MCS (fragment): pBluescript multiple cloning site
   8462..8647    +  CDS            nef (fragment): NEF_HV1Z2 - Experimental evidence at protein level: Swiss-Prot protein existence level 1. Extracellular Nef protein targets CD4(+) T-lymphocytes for apoptosis by interacting with CXCR4 surface receptors. From Human immunodeficiency virus type 1 group M subtype D (isolate Z2/CDC-Z34) (HIV-1).
   8649..8882    +  LTR            3' LTR (ΔU3): self-inactivating 3' long terminal repeat (LTR) from HIV-1
   8954..9075    +  polyA_signal   SV40 poly(A) signal: SV40 polyadenylation signal
   9115..9250    +  rep_origin     SV40 ori: SV40 origin of replication
   9271..9289    -  promoter       T7 promoter: promoter for bacteriophage T7 RNA polymerase
   9312..9670    -  rep_origin     f1 ori (sequence partly withheld): f1 bacteriophage origin of replication; arrow indicates direction of (+) strand synthesis
   9697..9801    +  promoter       AmpR promoter: bla
   9803..10160   +  promoter       SV40 promoter: SV40 enhancer and early promoter
  10195..10989   +  CDS            NeoR/KanR: aminoglycoside phosphotransferase from Tn5; aph(3')-II (or nptII); confers resistance to neomycin, kanamycin, and G418 (Geneticin®)
  11010..11162   +  CDS            ble (fragment): BLE_KLEPN - Experimental evidence at protein level: Swiss-Prot protein existence level 1. Binding protein with a strong affinity to the bleomycin family of antibiotics. Binds to CL990; an antimitotic-antibiotic compound. From Klebsiella pneumoniae.
  11221..11268   +  polyA_signal   HSV TK poly(A) signal: herpes simplex virus thymidine kinase polyadenylation signal (Cole and Stacy, 1985)
>Addgene plasmid #215014 | pLenti UBC LC3Flux (HaloTag7-mGFP-LC3-STOP) | addgene full sequence | sequence record 429267 | Addgene NGS Result
TTGAGATCCTTTTTTTCTGCGCGTAATCTGCTGCTTGCAAACAAAAAAACCACCGCTACCAGCGGTGGTT
TGTTTGCCGGATCAAGAGCTACCAACTCTTTTTCCGAAGGTAACTGGCTTCAGCAGAGCGCAGATACCAA
ATACTGTTCTTCTAGTGTAGCCGTAGTTAGGCCACCACTTCAAGAACTCTGTAGCACCGCCTACATACCT
CGCTCTGCTAATCCTGTTACCAGTGGCTGCTGCCAGTGGCGATAAGTCGTGTCTTACCGGGTTGGACTCA
AGACGATAGTTACCGGATAAGGCGCAGCGGTCGGGCTGAACGGGGGGTTCGTGCACACAGCCCAGCTTGG
AGCGAACGACCTACACCGAACTGAGATACCTACAGCGTGAGCTATGAGAAAGCGCCACGCTTCCCGAAGG
GAGAAAGGCGGACAGGTATCCGGTAAGCGGCAGGGTCGGAACAGGAGAGCGCACGAGGGAGCTTCCAGGG
GGAAACGCCTGGTATCTTTATAGTCCTGTCGGGTTTCGCCACCTCTGACTTGAGCGTCGATTTTTGTGAT
GCTCGTCAGGGGGGCGGAGCCTATGGAAAAACGCCAGCAACGCGGCCTTTTTACGGTTCCTGGCCTTTTG
CTGGCCTTTTGCTCACATGTTCTTTCCTGCGTTATCCCCTGATTCTGTGGATAACCGTATTACCGCCATG
CATTAGTTATTAATAGTAATCAATTACGGGGTCATTAGTTCATAGCCCATATATGGAGTTCCGCGTTACA
TAACTTACGGTAAATGGCCCGCCTGGCTGACCGCCCAACGACCCCCGCCCATTGACGTCAATAATGACGT
ATGTTCCCATAGTAACGCCAATAGGGACTTTCCATTGACGTCAATGGGTGGAGTATTTACGGTAAACTGC
CCACTTGGCAGTACATCAAGTGTATCATATGCCAAGTACGCCCCCTATTGACGTCAATGACGGTAAATGG
CCCGCCTGGCATTATGCCCAGTACATGACCTTATGGGACTTTCCTACTTGGCAGTACATCTACGTATTAG
TCATCGCTATTACCATGGTGATGCGGTTTTGGCAGTACATCAATGGGCGTGGATAGCGGTTTGACTCACG
GGGATTTCCAAGTCTCCACCCCATTGACGTCAATGGGAGTTTGTTTTGGCACCAAAATCAACGGGACTTT
CCAAAATGTCGTAACAACTCCGCCCCATTGACGCAAATGGGCGGTAGGCGTGTACGGTGGGAGGTCTATA
TAAGCAGCGCGTTTTGCCTGTACTGGGTCTCTCTGGTTAGACCAGATCTGAGCCTGGGAGCTCTCTGGCT
AACTAGGGAACCCACTGCTTAAGCCTCAATAAAGCTTGCCTTGAGTGCTTCAAGTAGTGTGTGCCCGTCT
GTTGTGTGACTCTGGTAACTAGAGATCCCTCAGACCCTTTTAGTCAGTGTGGAAAATCTCTAGCAGTGGC
GCCCGAACAGGGACTTGAAAGCGAAAGGGAAACCAGAGGAGCTCTCTCGACGCAGGACTCGGCTTGCTGA
AGCGCGCACGGCAAGAGGCGAGGGGCGGCGACTGGTGAGTACGCCAAAAATTTTGACTAGCGGAGGCTAG
AAGGAGAGAGATGGGTGCGAGAGCGTCAGTATTAAGCGGGGGAGAATTAGATCGCGATGGGAAAAAATTC
GGTTAAGGCCAGGGGGAAAGAAAAAATATAAATTAAAACATATAGTATGGGCAAGCAGGGAGCTAGAACG
ATTCGCAGTTAATCCTGGCCTGTTAGAAACATCAGAAGGCTGTAGACAAATACTGGGACAGCTACAACCA
TCCCTTCAGACAGGATCAGAAGAACTTAGATCATTATATAATACAGTAGCAACCCTCTATTGTGTGCATC
AAAGGATAGAGATAAAAGACACCAAGGAAGCTTTAGACAAGATAGAGGAAGAGCAAAACAAAAGTAAGAC
CACCGCACAGCAAGCGGCCGGCCGCTGATCTTCAGACCTGGAGGAGGAGATATGAGGGACAATTGGAGAA
GTGAATTATATAAATATAAAGTAGTAAAAATTGAACCATTAGGAGTAGCACCCACCAAGGCAAAGAGAAG
AGTGGTGCAGAGAGAAAAAAGAGCAGTGGGAATAGGAGCTTTGTTCCTTGGGTTCTTGGGAGCAGCAGGA
AGCACTATGGGCGCAGCGTCAATGACGCTGACGGTACAGGCCAGACAATTATTGTCTGGTATAGTGCAGC
AGCAGAACAATTTGCTGAGGGCTATTGAGGCGCAACAGCATCTGTTGCAACTCACAGTCTGGGGCATCAA
GCAGCTCCAGGCAAGAATCCTGGCTGTGGAAAGATACCTAAAGGATCAACAGCTCCTGGGGATTTGGGGT
TGCTCTGGAAAACTCATTTGCACCACTGCTGTGCCTTGGAATGCTAGTTGGAGTAATAAATCTCTGGAAC
AGATTTGGAATCACACGACCTGGATGGAGTGGGACAGAGAAATTAACAATTACACAAGCTTAATACACTC
CTTAATTGAAGAATCGCAAAACCAGCAAGAAAAGAATGAACAAGAATTATTGGAATTAGATAAATGGGCA
AGTTTGTGGAATTGGTTTAACATAACAAATTGGCTGTGGTATATAAAATTATTCATAATGATAGTAGGAG
GCTTGGTAGGTTTAAGAATAGTTTTTGCTGTACTTTCTATAGTGAATAGAGTTAGGCAGGGATATTCACC
ATTATCGTTTCAGACCCACCTCCCAACCCCGAGGGGACCCGACAGGCCCGAAGGAATAGAAGAAGAAGGT
GGAGAGAGAGACAGAGACAGATCCATTCGATTAGTGAACGGATCGGCACTGCGTGCGCCAATTCTGCAGA
CAAATGGCAGTATTCATCCACAATTTTAAAAGAAAAGGGGGGATTGGGGGGTACAGTGCAGGGGAAAGAA
TAGTAGACATAATAGCAACAGACATACAAACTAAAGAATTACAAAAACAAATTACAAAAATTCAAAATTT
TCGGGTTTATTACAGGGACAGCAGAGATCCAGTTTGGTTAGTACCGGGCCCGCTCTAGCCCTAGATTTAA
CCCAACAGAAGGCTCGACGCGTGGCCTCCGCGCCGGGTTTTGGCGCCTCCCGCGGGCGCCCCCCTCCTCA
CGGCGAGCGCTGCCACGTCAGACGAAGGGCGCAGCGAGCGTCCTGATCCTTCCGCCCGGACGCTCAGGAC
AGCGGCCCGCTGCTCATAAGACTCGGCCTTAGAACCCCAGTATCAGCAGAAGGACATTTTAGGACGGGAC
TTGGGTGACTCTAGGGCACTGGTTTTCTTTCCAGAGAGCGGAACAGGCGAGGAAAAGTAGTCCCTTCTCG
GCGATTCTGCGGAGGGATCTCCGTGGGGCGGTGAACGCCGATGATTATATAAGGACGCGCCGGGTGTGGC
ACAGCTAGTTCCGTCGCAGCCGGGATTTGGGTCGCGGTTCTTGTTTGTGGATCGCTGTGATCGTCACTTG
GTGAGTAGCGGGCTGCTGGGCTGGCCGGGGCTTTCGTGGCCGCCGGGCCGCTCGGTGGGACGGAAGCGTG
TGGAGAGACCGCCAAGGGCTGTAGTCTGGGTCCGCGAGCAAGGTTGCCCTGAACTGGGGGTTGGGGGGAG
CGCAGCAAAATGGCGGCTGTTCCCGAGTCTTGAATGGAAGACGCTTGTGAGGCGGGCTGTGAGGTCGTTG
AAACAAGGTGGGGGGCATGGTGGGCGGCAAGAACCCAAGGTCTTGAGGCCTTCGCTAATGCGGGAAAGCT
CTTATTCGGGTGAGATGGGCTGGGGCACCATCTGGGGACCCTGACGTGAAGTTTGTCACTGACTGGAGAA
CTCGGTTTGTCGTCTGTTGCGGGGGCGGCAGTTATGGCGGTGCCGTTGGGCAGTGCACCCGTACCTTTGG
GAGCGCGCGCCCTCGTCGTGTCGTGACGTCACCCGTTCTGTTGGCTTATAATGCAGGGTGGGGCCACCTG
CCGGTAGGTGTGCGGTAGGCTTTTCTCCGTCGCAGGACGCAGGGTTCGGGCCTAGGGTAGGCTCTCCTGA
ATCGACAGGCGCCGGACCTCTGGTGAGGGGAGGGATAAGTGAGGCGTCAGTTTCTTTGGTCGGTTTTATG
TACCTATCTTCTTAAGTAGCTGAAGCTCCGGTTTTGAACTATGCGCTCGGGGTTGGCGAGTGTGTTTTGT
GAAGTTTTTTAGGCACCTTTTGAAATGTAATCATTTGGGTCAATATGTAATTTTCAGTGTTAGACTAGTA
AATTGTCCGCTAAATTCTGGCCGTTTTTGGCTTTTTTGTTAGACGCTAGACTGCCGGATCGAATTGTCGA
CGAATTCGGATCTGGCCAATCACAAGTTTGTACAAAAAAGCAGGCTCCGCCACCATGGAAATCGGTACTG
GCTTTCCATTCGACCCCCATTATGTGGAAGTCCTGGGCGAGCGCATGCACTACGTCGATGTTGGTCCGCG
CGATGGCACCCCTGTGCTGTTCCTGCACGGTAACCCGACCTCCTCCTACGTGTGGCGCAACATCATCCCG
CATGTTGCACCGACCCATCGCTGCATTGCTCCAGACCTGATCGGTATGGGCAAATCCGACAAACCAGACC
TGGGTTATTTCTTCGACGACCACGTCCGCTTCATGGATGCCTTCATCGAAGCCCTGGGTCTGGAAGAGGT
CGTCCTGGTCATTCACGACTGGGGCTCCGCTCTGGGTTTCCACTGGGCCAAGCGCAATCCAGAGCGCGTC
AAAGGTATTGCATTTATGGAGTTCATCCGCCCTATCCCGACCTGGGACGAATGGCCAGAATTTGCCCGCG
AGACCTTCCAGGCCTTCCGCACCACCGACGTCGGCCGCAAGCTGATCATCGATCAGAACGTTTTTATCGA
GGGTACGCTGCCGATGGGTGTCGTCCGCCCGCTGACTGAAGTCGAGATGGACCATTACCGCGAGCCGTTC
CTGAATCCTGTTGACCGCGAGCCACTGTGGCGCTTCCCAAACGAGCTGCCAATCGCCGGTGAGCCAGCGA
ACATCGTCGCGCTGGTCGAAGAATACATGGACTGGCTGCACCAGTCCCCTGTCCCGAAGCTGCTGTTCTG
GGGCACCCCAGGCGTTCTGATCCCACCGGCCGAAGCCGCTCGCCTGGCCAAAAGCCTGCCTAACTGCAAG
GCTGTGGACATCGGCCCAGGTCTGAATCTGCTGCAAGAAGACAACCCGGACCTGATCGGCAGCGAGATCG
CGCGCTGGCTGTCTACTCTGGAGATTTCCGGTGGTTCAGGCTCGGGATCCGGGGTGAGCAAGGGCGAGGA
GCTGTTCACCGGGGTGGTGCCCATCCTGGTCGAGCTGGACGGCGACGTAAACGGCCACAAGTTCAGCGTG
TCCGGCGAGGGCGAGGGCGATGCCACCTACGGCAAGCTGACCCTGAAGTTCATCTGCACCACCGGCAAGC
TGCCCGTGCCCTGGCCCACCCTCGTGACCACCCTGACCTACGGCGTGCAGTGCTTCAGCCGCTACCCCGA
CCACATGAAGCAGCACGACTTCTTCAAGTCCGCCATGCCCGAAGGCTACGTCCAGGAGCGCACCATCTTC
TTCAAGGACGACGGCAACTACAAGACCCGCGCCGAGGTGAAGTTCGAGGGCGACACCCTGGTGAACCGCA
TCGAGCTGAAGGGCATCGACTTCAAGGAGGACGGCAACATCCTGGGGCACAAGCTGGAGTACAACTACAA
CAGCCACAACGTCTATATCATGGCCGACAAGCAGAAGAACGGCATCAAGGTGAACTTCAAGATCCGCCAC
AACATCGAGGACGGCAGCGTGCAGCTCGCCGACCACTACCAGCAGAACACCCCCATCGGCGACGGCCCCG
TGCTGCTGCCCGACAACCACTACCTGAGCACCCAGTCCAAACTGAGCAAAGACCCCAACGAGAAGCGCGA
TCACATGGTCCTGCTGGAGTTCGTGACCGCCGCCGGGATCACTCTCGGCATGGACGAGCTGTACAAGGGT
TCAGGCTCGGGATCTGGGAATTCGGGTCCGTCCGAGAAGACCTTCAAACAGCGCCGGAGCTTCGAACAAA
GAGTGGAAGATGTCCGGCTCATCCGGGAGCAGCACCCCACCAAGATCCCAGTGATTATAGAGCGATACAA
GGGTGAGAAGCAGCTGCCCGTCCTGGACAAGACCAAGTTCCTTGTACCTGATCACGTGAATATGAGCGAA
CTCATCAAGATAATTAGAAGGCGCCTGCAGCTCAATGCTAACCAAGCCTTCTTCCTCCTGGTGAATGGGC
ACAGCATGGTGAGTGTGTCCACACCCATCTCTGAAGTGTACGAGAGCGAGAGAGATGAAGACGGCTTCCT
GTACATGGTCTATGCCTCCCAGGAGACGTTCGGGTAATGAACCCAGCTTTCTTGTACAAAGTGGTGGGTG
GAGGCGGTTCAGGTGGCGGAGGAAGCGGAGGCGGTGGAAGTTACCCCTACGACGTGCCCGACTACGCCGG
CTATCCGTATGATGTCCCGGACTATGCAGGATCCTATCCATACGACGTTCCAGATTACGCTTAGTTAATT
AAGGCCGGCCCTCGAGGTTAACGAATTCTACCGGGTAGGGGAGGCGCTTTTCCCAAGGCAGTCTGGAGCA
TGCGCTTTAGCAGCCCCGCTGGGCACTTGGCGCTACACAAGTGGCCTCTGGCCTCGCACACATTCCACAT
CCACCGGTAGGCGCCAACCGGCTCCGTTCTTTGGTGGCCCCTTCGCGCCACCTTCTACTCCTCCCCTAGT
CAGGAAGTTCCCCCCCGCCCCGCAGCTCGCGTCGTGCAGGACGTGACAAATGGAAGTAGCACGTCTCACT
AGTCTCGTGCAGATGGACAGCACCGCTGAGCAATGGAAGCGGGTAGGCCTTTGGGGCAGCGGCCAATAGC
AGCTTTGCTCCTTCGCTTTCTGGGCTCAGAGGCTGGGAAGGGGTGGGTCCGGGGGCGGGCTCAGGGGCGG
GCTCAGGGGCGGGGCGGGCGCCCGAAGGTCCTCCGGAGGCCCGGCATTCTGCACGCTTCAAAAGCGCACG
TCTGCCGCGCTGTTCTCCTCTTCCTCATCTCCGGGCCTTTCGACCTGCAGCCCAAGCTTACCATGACCGA
GTACAAGCCCACGGTGCGCCTCGCCACCCGCGACGACGTCCCCAGGGCCGTACGCACCCTCGCCGCCGCG
TTCGCCGACTACCCCGCCACGCGCCACACCGTCGATCCGGACCGCCACATCGAGCGGGTCACCGAGCTGC
AAGAACTCTTCCTCACGCGCGTCGGGCTCGACATCGGCAAGGTGTGGGTCGCGGACGACGGCGCCGCGGT
GGCGGTCTGGACCACGCCGGAGAGCGTCGAAGCGGGGGCGGTGTTCGCCGAGATCGGCCCGCGCATGGCC
GAGTTGAGCGGTTCCCGGCTGGCCGCGCAGCAACAGATGGAAGGCCTCCTGGCGCCGCACCGGCCCAAGG
AGCCCGCGTGGTTCCTGGCCACCGTCGGCGTCTCGCCCGACCACCAGGGCAAGGGTCTGGGCAGCGCCGT
CGTGCTCCCCGGAGTGGAGGCGGCCGAGCGCGCCGGGGTGCCCGCCTTCCTGGAGACCTCCGCGCCCCGC
AACCTCCCCTTCTACGAGCGGCTCGGCTTCACCGTCACCGCCGACGTCGAGGTGCCCGAAGGACCGCGCA
CCTGGTGCATGACCCGCAAGCCCGGTGCCTGATGTACAAGTAGGAATTCGTCGAGGGACCTAATAACTTC
GTATAGCATACATTATACGAAGTTATACATGTTTAAGGGTTCCGGTTCCACTAGGTACAATTCGATATCA
AGCTTATCGATAATCAACCTCTGGATTACAAAATTTGTGAAAGATTGACTGGTATTCTTAACTATGTTGC
TCCTTTTACGCTATGTGGATACGCTGCTTTAATGCCTTTGTATCATGCTATTGCTTCCCGTATGGCTTTC
ATTTTCTCCTCCTTGTATAAATCCTGGTTGCTGTCTCTTTATGAGGAGTTGTGGCCCGTTGTCAGGCAAC
GTGGCGTGGTGTGCACTGTGTTTGCTGACGCAACCCCCACTGGTTGGGGCATTGCCACCACCTGTCAGCT
CCTTTCCGGGACTTTCGCTTTCCCCCTCCCTATTGCCACGGCGGAACTCATCGCCGCCTGCCTTGCCCGC
TGCTGGACAGGGGCTCGGCTGTTGGGCACTGACAATTCCGTGGTGTTGTCGGGGAAATCATCGTCCTTTC
CTTGGCTGCTCGCCTGTGTTGCCACCTGGATTCTGCGCGGGACGTCCTTCTGCTACGTCCCTTCGGCCCT
CAATCCAGCGGACCTTCCTTCCCGCGGCCTGCTGCCGGCTCTGCGGCCTCTTCCGCGTCTTCGCCTTCGC
CCTCAGACGAGTCGGATCTCCCTTTGGGCCGCCTCCCCGCATCGATACCGTCGACCTCGATCGAGACCTA
GAAAAACATGGAGCAATCACAAGTAGCAATACAGCAGCTACCAATGCTGATTGTGCCTGGCTAGAAGCAC
AAGAGGAGGAGGAGGTGGGTTTTCCAGTCACACCTCAGGTACCTTTAAGACCAATGACTTACAAGGCAGC
TGTAGATCTTAGCCACTTTTTAAAAGAAAAGGGGGGACTGGAAGGGCTAATTCACTCCCAACGAAGACAA
GATCTGCTTTTTGCTTGTACTGGGTCTCTCTGGTTAGACCAGATCTGAGCCTGGGAGCTCTCTGGCTAAC
TAGGGAACCCACTGCTTAAGCCTCAATAAAGCTTGCCTTGAGTGCTTCAAGTAGTGTGTGCCCGTCTGTT
GTGTGACTCTGGTAACTAGAGATCCCTCAGACCCTTTTAGTCAGTGTGGAAAATCTCTAGCAGTAGTAGT
TCATGTCATCTTATTATTCAGTATTTATAACTTGCAAAGAAATGAATATCAGAGAGTGAGAGGAACTTGT
TTATTGCAGCTTATAATGGTTACAAATAAAGCAATAGCATCACAAATTTCACAAATAAAGCATTTTTTTC
ACTGCATTCTAGTTGTGGTTTGTCCAAACTCATCAATGTATCTTATCATGTCTGGCTCTAGCTATCCCGC
CCCTAACTCCGCCCATCCCGCCCCTAACTCCGCCCAGTTCCGCCCATTCTCCGCCCCATGGCTGACTAAT
TTTTTTTATTTATGCAGAGGCCGAGGCCGCCTCGGCCTCTGAGCTATTCCAGAAGTAGTGAGGAGGCTTT
TTTGGAGGCCTAGGGACGTACCCAATTCGCCCTATAGTGAGTCGTATTAGCATGTGAGCAAAAGGCCAGC
ATAAATCAAAAGAATAGACCGAGATAGGGT
[37 nt withheld, positions 9341-9377]
AAAGAACGTGGACTCCAACGTCAAAGG
[49 nt withheld, positions 9405-9453]
T
[91 nt withheld, positions 9455-9545]
G
[124 nt withheld, positions 9547-9670]
CAGGTGGCACTTTTCGGGGAAATGTGCGCGGAACCCCTATTTGTTTATTTTTCTAAATACATTCAAATAT
GTATCCGCTCATGAGACAATAACCCTGATAAATGCTTCAATAATATTGAAAAAGGAAGAGTCCTGAGGCG
GAAAGAACCAGCTGTGGAATGTGTGTCAGTTAGGGTGTGGAAAGTCCCCAGGCTCCCCAGCAGGCAGAAG
TATGCAAAGCATGCATCTCAATTAGTCAGCAACCAGGTGTGGAAAGTCCCCAGGCTCCCCAGCAGGCAGA
AGTATGCAAAGCATGCATCTCAATTAGTCAGCAACCATAGTCCCGCCCCTAACTCCGCCCATCCCGCCCC
TAACTCCGCCCAGTTCCGCCCATTCTCCGCCCCATGGCTGACTAATTTTTTTTATTTATGCAGAGGCCGA
GGCCGCCTCGGCCTCTGAGCTATTCCAGAAGTAGTGAGGAGGCTTTTTTGGAGGCCTAGGCTTTTGCAAA
GATCGATCAAGAGACAGGATGAGGATCGTTTCGCATGATTGAACAAGATGGATTGCACGCAGGTTCTCCG
GCCGCTTGGGTGGAGAGGCTATTCGGCTATGACTGGGCACAACAGACAATCGGCTGCTCTGATGCCGCCG
TGTTCCGGCTGTCAGCGCAGGGGCGCCCGGTTCTTTTTGTCAAGACCGACCTGTCCGGTGCCCTGAATGA
ACTGCAAGACGAGGCAGCGCGGCTATCGTGGCTGGCCACGACGGGCGTTCCTTGCGCAGCTGTGCTCGAC
GTTGTCACTGAAGCGGGAAGGGACTGGCTGCTATTGGGCGAAGTGCCGGGGCAGGATCTCCTGTCATCTC
ACCTTGCTCCTGCCGAGAAAGTATCCATCATGGCTGATGCAATGCGGCGGCTGCATACGCTTGATCCGGC
TACCTGCCCATTCGACCACCAAGCGAAACATCGCATCGAGCGAGCACGTACTCGGATGGAAGCCGGTCTT
GTCGATCAGGATGATCTGGACGAAGAGCATCAGGGGCTCGCGCCAGCCGAACTGTTCGCCAGGCTCAAGG
CGAGCATGCCCGACGGCGAGGATCTCGTCGTGACCCATGGCGATGCCTGCTTGCCGAATATCATGGTGGA
AAATGGCCGCTTTTCTGGATTCATCGACTGTGGCCGGCTGGGTGTGGCGGACCGCTATCAGGACATAGCG
TTGGCTACCCGTGATATTGCTGAAGAGCTTGGCGGCGAATGGGCTGACCGCTTCCTCGTGCTTTACGGTA
TCGCCGCTCCCGATTCGCAGCGCATCGCCTTCTATCGCCTTCTTGACGAGTTCTTCTGAGCGGGACTCTG
GGGTTCGAAATGACCGACCAAGCGACGCCCAACCTGCCATCACGAGATTTCGATTCCACCGCCGCCTTCT
ATGAAAGGTTGGGCTTCGGAATCGTTTTCCGGGACGCCGGCTGGATGATCCTCCAGCGCGGGGATCTCAT
GCTGGAGTTCTTCGCCCACCCTAGGGGGAGGCTAACTGAAACACGGAAGGAGACAATACCGGAAGGAACC
CGCGCTATGACGGCAATAAAAAGACAGAATAAAACGCACGGTGTTGGGTCGTTTGTTCATAAACGCGGGG
TTCGGTCCCAGGGCTGGCACTCTGTCGATACCCCACCGAGACCCCATTGGGGCCAATACGCCCGCGTTTC
TTCCTTTTCCCCACCCCACCCCCCAAGTTCGGGTGAAGGCCCAGGGCTCGCAGCCAACGTCGGGGCGGCA
GGCCCTGCCATAGCCTCAGGTTACTCATATATACTTTAGATTGATTTAAAACTTCATTTTTAATTTAAAA
GGATCTAGGTGAAGATCCTTTTTGATAATCTCATGACCAAAATCCCTTAACGTGAGTTTTCGTTCCACTG
AGCGTCAGACCCCGTAGAAAAGATCAAAGGATCTTC
