>Addgene plasmid #215014 | pLenti UBC LC3Flux (HaloTag7-mGFP-LC3-STOP) | depositor partial sequence | sequence record 419317 | LC3Flux reporter
ATGGAAATCGGTACTGGCTTTCCATTCGACCCCCATTATGTGGAAGTCCTGGGCGAGCGCATGCACTACG
TCGATGTTGGTCCGCGCGATGGCACCCCTGTGCTGTTCCTGCACGGTAACCCGACCTCCTCCTACGTGTG
GCGCAACATCATCCCGCATGTTGCACCGACCCATCGCTGCATTGCTCCAGACCTGATCGGTATGGGCAAA
TCCGACAAACCAGACCTGGGTTATTTCTTCGACGACCACGTCCGCTTCATGGATGCCTTCATCGAAGCCC
TGGGTCTGGAAGAGGTCGTCCTGGTCATTCACGACTGGGGCTCCGCTCTGGGTTTCCACTGGGCCAAGCG
CAATCCAGAGCGCGTCAAAGGTATTGCATTTATGGAGTTCATCCGCCCTATCCCGACCTGGGACGAATGG
CCAGAATTTGCCCGCGAGACCTTCCAGGCCTTCCGCACCACCGACGTCGGCCGCAAGCTGATCATCGATC
AGAACGTTTTTATCGAGGGTACGCTGCCGATGGGTGTCGTCCGCCCGCTGACTGAAGTCGAGATGGACCA
TTACCGCGAGCCGTTCCTGAATCCTGTTGACCGCGAGCCACTGTGGCGCTTCCCAAACGAGCTGCCAATC
GCCGGTGAGCCAGCGAACATCGTCGCGCTGGTCGAAGAATACATGGACTGGCTGCACCAGTCCCCTGTCC
CGAAGCTGCTGTTCTGGGGCACCCCAGGCGTTCTGATCCCACCGGCCGAAGCCGCTCGCCTGGCCAAAAG
CCTGCCTAACTGCAAGGCTGTGGACATCGGCCCAGGTCTGAATCTGCTGCAAGAAGACAACCCGGACCTG
ATCGGCAGCGAGATCGCGCGCTGGCTGTCTACTCTGGAGATTTCCGGTGGTTCAGGCTCGGGATCCGGGG
TGAGCAAGGGCGAGGAGCTGTTCACCGGGGTGGTGCCCATCCTGGTCGAGCTGGACGGCGACGTAAACGG
CCACAAGTTCAGCGTGTCCGGCGAGGGCGAGGGCGATGCCACCTACGGCAAGCTGACCCTGAAGTTCATC
TGCACCACCGGCAAGCTGCCCGTGCCCTGGCCCACCCTCGTGACCACCCTGACCTACGGCGTGCAGTGCT
TCAGCCGCTACCCCGACCACATGAAGCAGCACGACTTCTTCAAGTCCGCCATGCCCGAAGGCTACGTCCA
GGAGCGCACCATCTTCTTCAAGGACGACGGCAACTACAAGACCCGCGCCGAGGTGAAGTTCGAGGGCGAC
ACCCTGGTGAACCGCATCGAGCTGAAGGGCATCGACTTCAAGGAGGACGGCAACATCCTGGGGCACAAGC
TGGAGTACAACTACAACAGCCACAACGTCTATATCATGGCCGACAAGCAGAAGAACGGCATCAAGGTGAA
CTTCAAGATCCGCCACAACATCGAGGACGGCAGCGTGCAGCTCGCCGACCACTACCAGCAGAACACCCCC
ATCGGCGACGGCCCCGTGCTGCTGCCCGACAACCACTACCTGAGCACCCAGTCCAAACTGAGCAAAGACC
CCAACGAGAAGCGCGATCACATGGTCCTGCTGGAGTTCGTGACCGCCGCCGGGATCACTCTCGGCATGGA
CGAGCTGTACAAGGGTTCAGGCTCGGGATCTGGGAATTCGGGTCCGTCCGAGAAGACCTTCAAACAGCGC
CGGAGCTTCGAACAAAGAGTGGAAGATGTCCGGCTCATCCGGGAGCAGCACCCCACCAAGATCCCAGTGA
TTATAGAGCGATACAAGGGTGAGAAGCAGCTGCCCGTCCTGGACAAGACCAAGTTCCTTGTACCTGATCA
CGTGAATATGAGCGAACTCATCAAGATAATTAGAAGGCGCCTGCAGCTCAATGCTAACCAAGCCTTCTTC
CTCCTGGTGAATGGGCACAGCATGGTGAGTGTGTCCACACCCATCTCTGAAGTGTACGAGAGCGAGAGAG
ATGAAGACGGCTTCCTGTACATGGTCTATGCCTCCCAGGAGACGTTCGGGTAATGA
